Addgene plasmid #210221: pBES1-LacOx50-blast
Purpose: Integrates 50xLacO repeats upstream of the BES1 promoter with a blasticidin gene downstream of the promoter.
Depositing lab: Calvin Tiengwe. Depositing organization: Imperial College London. Publication: Imaging of genomic loci in Trypanosoma brucei using an optimised LacO-LacI system. Budzak J, Goodwin I, Tiengwe C, Rudenko G. Mol Biochem Parasitol. 2023 Dec;256:111598. doi: 10.1016/j.molbiopara.2023.111598. Epub 2023 Nov 3. PubMed 37923299.
Backbone
  Vector backbone: pGEM-3
  Backbone manufacturer: Promega
  Backbone size w/o insert (bp): 2257
  Total vector size (bp): 6378
  Selectable markers: Blasticidin
Growth in bacteria
  Bacterial resistance: Ampicillin, 100 μg/mL
  Growth temperature: 37°C
  Growth strain: DH5alpha
  Copy number: Unknown
Gene/Insert
  Gene/Insert name: 50xLacO repeats derived from: PMID: 12864855.
  Species: Synthetic; E. coli
  Insert size (bp): 1887
Terms and licenses: Academic/Nonprofit Terms; Industry Terms: Not Available to Industry
Depositor comments: Digest with AvrII + KpnI for transfection into trypanosomes.
How to cite: pBES1-LacOx50-blast was a gift from Calvin Tiengwe (Addgene plasmid # 210221 ; http://n2t.net/addgene:210221 ; RRID:Addgene_210221)
