[The description below was written by a language model from this plasmid's Addgene catalogue record and pLannotate feature annotations shown in this document.]
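Description:
pBES1-LacOx50-blast is a genomic integration (targeting) construct for Trypanosoma brucei, built on the small pGEM-3 cloning backbone. In E. coli it is maintained through a high-copy ColE1/pUC-type origin and selected with ampicillin via the β-lactamase gene and its own promoter. The annotation also picks up short remnants of rop, the pBR322 bom region and a tetracycline-resistance gene; these are fragments only and should not be functional.

The payload is an array of about 50 synthetic lac operator repeats, recorded as an insert of roughly 1.9 kb. In the feature table it appears as a dense run of about forty individually detected lac operator sites and partial hits spanning approximately 1.7 kb. The small "T5 promoter" fragment inside this run is most likely an annotation artefact of the operator repeats. A blasticidin S deaminase (BSD) coding sequence lies nearby on the opposite strand and provides selection in trypanosomes. According to the record, the construct places the LacO array upstream of the BES1 (bloodstream-form expression site 1) promoter, with the blasticidin gene downstream of that promoter. The unannotated stretches around BSD and between it and the array presumably carry the trypanosome promoter and targeting sequences, although the feature table does not identify them.

The plasmid is linearised by restriction digestion before transfection, consistent with insertion by homologous recombination rather than episomal maintenance. Once integrated, the operator array acts as a binding platform for a lac repressor (LacI) fusion supplied separately. This allows the tagged expression-site locus to be visualised in the nucleus, in line with the associated work on an optimised LacO-LacI system for imaging genomic loci in T. brucei.
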