Features (pLannotate 1.2.2; 48 found; start..end, strand, type, name):
    412..1000    -  rep_origin     ori: high-copy-number ColE1/pMB1/pBR322/pUC origin of replication
   1171..2031    -  CDS            AmpR: β-lactamase; bla; confers resistance to ampicillin, carbenicillin, and related antibiotics
   2032..2136    -  promoter       AmpR promoter: bla
   2231..2266    +  CDS            rop (fragment): Rop protein, which maintains plasmids at low copy number; rop
   2368..2416    +  misc_feature   bom (fragment): basis of mobility region from pBR322
   2417..2574    -  CDS            TcR (fragment): tetracycline efflux protein; tet; confers resistance to tetracycline
   3572..3970    -  CDS            BSD: blasticidin S deaminase; Aspergillus terreus BSD; confers resistance to blasticidin
   4583..4599    +  protein_bind   lac operator: The lac repressor binds to the lac operator to inhibit transcription in E. coli. This inhibition can be relieved by adding lactose or isopropyl-β-D-thiogalactopyranoside (IPTG). lac repressor encoded by lacI
   4632..4648    +  protein_bind   lac operator: The lac repressor binds to the lac operator to inhibit transcription in E. coli. This inhibition can be relieved by adding lactose or isopropyl-β-D-thiogalactopyranoside (IPTG). lac repressor encoded by lacI
   4663..4679    +  protein_bind   lac operator: The lac repressor binds to the lac operator to inhibit transcription in E. coli. This inhibition can be relieved by adding lactose or isopropyl-β-D-thiogalactopyranoside (IPTG). lac repressor encoded by lacI
   4741..4757    +  protein_bind   lac operator: The lac repressor binds to the lac operator to inhibit transcription in E. coli. This inhibition can be relieved by adding lactose or isopropyl-β-D-thiogalactopyranoside (IPTG). lac repressor encoded by lacI
   4772..4788    +  protein_bind   lac operator: The lac repressor binds to the lac operator to inhibit transcription in E. coli. This inhibition can be relieved by adding lactose or isopropyl-β-D-thiogalactopyranoside (IPTG). lac repressor encoded by lacI
   4801..4821    +  protein_bind   lac operator (fragment): The lac repressor binds to the lac operator to inhibit transcription in E. coli. This inhibition can be relieved by adding lactose or isopropyl-β-D-thiogalactopyranoside (IPTG). lac repressor encoded by lacI
   4852..4868    +  protein_bind   lac operator: The lac repressor binds to the lac operator to inhibit transcription in E. coli. This inhibition can be relieved by adding lactose or isopropyl-β-D-thiogalactopyranoside (IPTG). lac repressor encoded by lacI
   4883..4899    +  protein_bind   lac operator: The lac repressor binds to the lac operator to inhibit transcription in E. coli. This inhibition can be relieved by adding lactose or isopropyl-β-D-thiogalactopyranoside (IPTG). lac repressor encoded by lacI
   4962..4978    +  protein_bind   lac operator: The lac repressor binds to the lac operator to inhibit transcription in E. coli. This inhibition can be relieved by adding lactose or isopropyl-β-D-thiogalactopyranoside (IPTG). lac repressor encoded by lacI
   4998..5016    +  promoter       T5 promoter (fragment): bacteriophage T5 promoter for E. coli RNA polymerase, with embedded lac operator
   5023..5039    +  protein_bind   lac operator: The lac repressor binds to the lac operator to inhibit transcription in E. coli. This inhibition can be relieved by adding lactose or isopropyl-β-D-thiogalactopyranoside (IPTG). lac repressor encoded by lacI
   5072..5088    +  protein_bind   lac operator: The lac repressor binds to the lac operator to inhibit transcription in E. coli. This inhibition can be relieved by adding lactose or isopropyl-β-D-thiogalactopyranoside (IPTG). lac repressor encoded by lacI
   5103..5119    +  protein_bind   lac operator: The lac repressor binds to the lac operator to inhibit transcription in E. coli. This inhibition can be relieved by adding lactose or isopropyl-β-D-thiogalactopyranoside (IPTG). lac repressor encoded by lacI
   5132..5152    +  protein_bind   lac operator (fragment): The lac repressor binds to the lac operator to inhibit transcription in E. coli. This inhibition can be relieved by adding lactose or isopropyl-β-D-thiogalactopyranoside (IPTG). lac repressor encoded by lacI
   5182..5198    +  protein_bind   lac operator: The lac repressor binds to the lac operator to inhibit transcription in E. coli. This inhibition can be relieved by adding lactose or isopropyl-β-D-thiogalactopyranoside (IPTG). lac repressor encoded by lacI
   5213..5229    +  protein_bind   lac operator: The lac repressor binds to the lac operator to inhibit transcription in E. coli. This inhibition can be relieved by adding lactose or isopropyl-β-D-thiogalactopyranoside (IPTG). lac repressor encoded by lacI
   5244..5260    +  protein_bind   lac operator: The lac repressor binds to the lac operator to inhibit transcription in E. coli. This inhibition can be relieved by adding lactose or isopropyl-β-D-thiogalactopyranoside (IPTG). lac repressor encoded by lacI
   5292..5308    +  protein_bind   lac operator: The lac repressor binds to the lac operator to inhibit transcription in E. coli. This inhibition can be relieved by adding lactose or isopropyl-β-D-thiogalactopyranoside (IPTG). lac repressor encoded by lacI
   5323..5339    +  protein_bind   lac operator: The lac repressor binds to the lac operator to inhibit transcription in E. coli. This inhibition can be relieved by adding lactose or isopropyl-β-D-thiogalactopyranoside (IPTG). lac repressor encoded by lacI
   5354..5370    +  protein_bind   lac operator: The lac repressor binds to the lac operator to inhibit transcription in E. coli. This inhibition can be relieved by adding lactose or isopropyl-β-D-thiogalactopyranoside (IPTG). lac repressor encoded by lacI
   5403..5419    +  protein_bind   lac operator: The lac repressor binds to the lac operator to inhibit transcription in E. coli. This inhibition can be relieved by adding lactose or isopropyl-β-D-thiogalactopyranoside (IPTG). lac repressor encoded by lacI
   5434..5450    +  protein_bind   lac operator: The lac repressor binds to the lac operator to inhibit transcription in E. coli. This inhibition can be relieved by adding lactose or isopropyl-β-D-thiogalactopyranoside (IPTG). lac repressor encoded by lacI
   5465..5481    +  protein_bind   lac operator: The lac repressor binds to the lac operator to inhibit transcription in E. coli. This inhibition can be relieved by adding lactose or isopropyl-β-D-thiogalactopyranoside (IPTG). lac repressor encoded by lacI
   5514..5530    +  protein_bind   lac operator: The lac repressor binds to the lac operator to inhibit transcription in E. coli. This inhibition can be relieved by adding lactose or isopropyl-β-D-thiogalactopyranoside (IPTG). lac repressor encoded by lacI
   5537..5554    +  protein_bind   lac operator (fragment): The lac repressor binds to the lac operator to inhibit transcription in E. coli. This inhibition can be relieved by adding lactose or isopropyl-β-D-thiogalactopyranoside (IPTG). lac repressor encoded by lacI
   5569..5589    +  protein_bind   lac operator (fragment): The lac repressor binds to the lac operator to inhibit transcription in E. coli. This inhibition can be relieved by adding lactose or isopropyl-β-D-thiogalactopyranoside (IPTG). lac repressor encoded by lacI
   5620..5636    +  protein_bind   lac operator: The lac repressor binds to the lac operator to inhibit transcription in E. coli. This inhibition can be relieved by adding lactose or isopropyl-β-D-thiogalactopyranoside (IPTG). lac repressor encoded by lacI
   5651..5667    +  protein_bind   lac operator: The lac repressor binds to the lac operator to inhibit transcription in E. coli. This inhibition can be relieved by adding lactose or isopropyl-β-D-thiogalactopyranoside (IPTG). lac repressor encoded by lacI
   5682..5698    +  protein_bind   lac operator: The lac repressor binds to the lac operator to inhibit transcription in E. coli. This inhibition can be relieved by adding lactose or isopropyl-β-D-thiogalactopyranoside (IPTG). lac repressor encoded by lacI
   5731..5747    +  protein_bind   lac operator: The lac repressor binds to the lac operator to inhibit transcription in E. coli. This inhibition can be relieved by adding lactose or isopropyl-β-D-thiogalactopyranoside (IPTG). lac repressor encoded by lacI
   5792..5808    +  protein_bind   lac operator: The lac repressor binds to the lac operator to inhibit transcription in E. coli. This inhibition can be relieved by adding lactose or isopropyl-β-D-thiogalactopyranoside (IPTG). lac repressor encoded by lacI
   5841..5857    +  protein_bind   lac operator: The lac repressor binds to the lac operator to inhibit transcription in E. coli. This inhibition can be relieved by adding lactose or isopropyl-β-D-thiogalactopyranoside (IPTG). lac repressor encoded by lacI
   5872..5888    +  protein_bind   lac operator: The lac repressor binds to the lac operator to inhibit transcription in E. coli. This inhibition can be relieved by adding lactose or isopropyl-β-D-thiogalactopyranoside (IPTG). lac repressor encoded by lacI
   5951..5967    +  protein_bind   lac operator: The lac repressor binds to the lac operator to inhibit transcription in E. coli. This inhibition can be relieved by adding lactose or isopropyl-β-D-thiogalactopyranoside (IPTG). lac repressor encoded by lacI
   5982..5998    +  protein_bind   lac operator: The lac repressor binds to the lac operator to inhibit transcription in E. coli. This inhibition can be relieved by adding lactose or isopropyl-β-D-thiogalactopyranoside (IPTG). lac repressor encoded by lacI
   6013..6029    +  protein_bind   lac operator: The lac repressor binds to the lac operator to inhibit transcription in E. coli. This inhibition can be relieved by adding lactose or isopropyl-β-D-thiogalactopyranoside (IPTG). lac repressor encoded by lacI
   6062..6078    +  protein_bind   lac operator: The lac repressor binds to the lac operator to inhibit transcription in E. coli. This inhibition can be relieved by adding lactose or isopropyl-β-D-thiogalactopyranoside (IPTG). lac repressor encoded by lacI
   6093..6109    +  protein_bind   lac operator: The lac repressor binds to the lac operator to inhibit transcription in E. coli. This inhibition can be relieved by adding lactose or isopropyl-β-D-thiogalactopyranoside (IPTG). lac repressor encoded by lacI
   6199..6219    +  protein_bind   lac operator (fragment): The lac repressor binds to the lac operator to inhibit transcription in E. coli. This inhibition can be relieved by adding lactose or isopropyl-β-D-thiogalactopyranoside (IPTG). lac repressor encoded by lacI
   6232..6248    +  protein_bind   lac operator: The lac repressor binds to the lac operator to inhibit transcription in E. coli. This inhibition can be relieved by adding lactose or isopropyl-β-D-thiogalactopyranoside (IPTG). lac repressor encoded by lacI
   6311..6327    +  protein_bind   lac operator: The lac repressor binds to the lac operator to inhibit transcription in E. coli. This inhibition can be relieved by adding lactose or isopropyl-β-D-thiogalactopyranoside (IPTG). lac repressor encoded by lacI
>Addgene plasmid #210221 | pBES1-LacOx50-blast | addgene full sequence | sequence record 415843 | Addgene NGS Result
AGCGCAAGACCTTCATTTATCACGTGTTTCTCGTGTGAAAAGAACGCCTCATAACTCTTAAAAATAAACA
AATGGGAAATAAGGTATCATATCAAAGCTGCGACAAATGTATTATCCAGTGTCTTTTCTTAGTAAAAAAC
CGAAATATCGCTCAGCATTATAGTGATTCTAACCCTGTGAAAAGTACTAAAGAAGGCTTTAGTGATATGC
ACGTCGATATTCCTTACCTCATACCCATAAAGGAAGAATCACCAACTTTACGATTGCTTACTTCACTATA
AATTGGAGCCTAGCATCTGTAAAAACTTACCTATTTAACATCAAGGTTAGTCGTCAGACCTAGGTTCAAG
ACATGTGAGCAAAAGGCCAGCAAAAGGCCAGGAACCGTAAAAAGGCCGCGTTGCTGGCGTTTTTCCATAG
GCTCCGCCCCCCTGACGAGCATCACAAAAATCGACGCTCAAGTCAGAGGTGGCGAAACCCGACAGGACTA
TAAAGATACCAGGCGTTTCCCCCTGGAAGCTCCCTCGTGCGCTCTCCTGTTCCGACCCTGCCGCTTACCG
GATACCTGTCCGCCTTTCTCCCTTCGGGAAGCGTGGCGCTTTCTCATAGCTCACGCTGTAGGTATCTCAG
TTCGGTGTAGGTCGTTCGCTCCAAGCTGGGCTGTGTGCACGAACCCCCCGTTCAGCCCGACCGCTGCGCC
TTATCCGGTAACTATCGTCTTGAGTCCAACCCGGTAAGACACGACTTATCGCCACTGGCAGCAGCCACTG
GTAACAGGATTAGCAGAGCGAGGTATGTAGGCGGTGCTACAGAGTTCTTGAAGTGGTGGCCTAACTACGG
CTACACTAGAAGAACAGTATTTGGTATCTGCGCTCTGCTGAAGCCAGTTACCTTCGGAAAAAGAGTTGGT
AGCTCTTGATCCGGCAAACAAACCACCGCTGGTAGCGGTGGTTTTTTTGTTTGCAAGCAGCAGATTACGC
GCAGAAAAAAAGGATCTCAAGAAGATCCTTTGATCTTTTCTACGGGGTCTGACGCTCAGTGGAACGAAAA
CTCACGTTAAGGGATTTTGGTCATGAGATTATCAAAAAGGATCTTCACCTAGATCCTTTTAAATTAAAAA
TGAAGTTTTAAATCAATCTAAAGTATATATGAGTAAACTTGGTCTGACAGTTACCAATGCTTAATCAGTG
AGGCACCTATCTCAGCGATCTGTCTATTTCGTTCATCCATAGTTGCCTGACTCCCCGTCGTGTAGATAAC
TACGATACGGGAGGGCTTACCATCTGGCCCCAGTGCTGCAATGATACCGCGAGACCCACGCTCACCGGCT
CCAGATTTATCAGCAATAAACCAGCCAGCCGGAAGGGCCGAGCGCAGAAGTGGTCCTGCAACTTTATCCG
CCTCCATCCAGTCTATTAATTGTTGCCGGGAAGCTAGAGTAAGTAGTTCGCCAGTTAATAGTTTGCGCAA
CGTTGTTGCCATTGCTACAGGCATCGTGGTGTCACGCTCGTCGTTTGGTATGGCTTCATTCAGCTCCGGT
TCCCAACGATCAAGGCGAGTTACATGATCCCCCATGTTGTGCAAAAAAGCGGTTAGCTCCTTCGGTCCTC
CGATCGTTGTCAGAAGTAAGTTGGCCGCAGTGTTATCACTCATGGTTATGGCAGCACTGCATAATTCTCT
TACTGTCATGCCATCCGTAAGATGCTTTTCTGTGACTGGTGAGTACTCAACCAAGTCATTCTGAGAATAG
TGTATGCGGCGACCGAGTTGCTCTTGCCCGGCGTCAATACGGGATAATACCGCGCCACATAGCAGAACTT
TAAAAGTGCTCATCATTGGAAAACGTTCTTCGGGGCGAAAACTCTCAAGGATCTTACCGCTGTTGAGATC
CAGTTCGATGTAACCCACTCGTGCACCCAACTGATCTTCAGCATCTTTTACTTTCACCAGCGTTTCTGGG
TGAGCAAAAACAGGAAGGCAAAATGCCGCAAAAAAGGGAATAAGGGCGACACGGAAATGTTGAATACTCA
TACTCTTCCTTTTTCAATATTATTGAAGCATTTATCAGGGTTATTGTCTCATGAGCGGATACATATTTGA
ATGTATTTAGAAAAATAAACAAATAGGGGTTCCGCGCACATTTCCCCGAAAAGTGCCACCTGACGTCTAA
GAAACCATTATTATCATGACATTAACCTATAAAAATAGGCGTATCACGAGGCCCTTTCGTCTCGCGCGTT
TCGGTGATGACGGTGAAAACCTCTGACACATGCAGCTCCCGGAGACGGTCACAGCTTGTCTGTAAGCGGA
TGCCGGGAGCAGACAAGCCCGTCAGGGCGCGTCAGCGGGTGTTGGCGGGTGTCGGGGCTGGCTTAACTAT
GCGGCATCAGAGCAGATTGTACTGAGAGTGCACCATTCGACGCTCTCCCTTATGCGACTCCTGCATTAGG
AAGCAGCCCAGTAGTAGGTTGAGGCCGTTGAGCACCGCCGCCGCAAGGAATGGTGCAAGGAGATGGCGCC
CAACAGTCCCCCGGCCACGGGGCCTGCCACCATACCCACGCCGAAACAAGCGCTGTACTAGGTACCTCCT
GCGTCGTTCCCACGCATATCAACCATCAATAATTTTCAGTATATTTGTACGGATTCCCGAGCACAGCCAC
CGTCTCACGACGATTTTACTGTCTTGCTTCCTCCTCCCCAGCACCCCTCGCGGGCACTTGTCAAACACCT
CAGCACTCTGCGTTATTACCCCACCCACACCGTTTGGGCCATTTACACACGCTCTCTACACGCTTCAAGC
CTTCGCCATCCTCGCGCACGATGTCCAGTTACCATTTCCCTCTTCACGTTTTTCCTAACCCTCACAATCT
CCGATCATGCTAATTCCACCATTTCCTCTAATCCTTTCACTCTTCCGTTGCACCCCTGCTCTTCGTACCG
GTCGAAAAATTAAGATTCAAAACCACGGAAAATAAAAAAAATTAAAAAATTTAAAAAAATTCTGGTTGAA
GGACGCGGTAAAAAAATTTTTAAAAATGGAGGTGCGCGGGCGGGGGGGGGGAGGAGGGTTAGGGTCCGCA
TAACAAAACAGCCGCTGCATGGTTGACAAAAAAATTGAAAACACAATAAAAAATTAAACATTGGCGCAAA
AAAAAAAAAAGGAGCCGCGAATGGCTAAAAAAAAAAATTAAAAATCCAGGATAGAGGTGTGAGTTAAAAA
AAAAGAGGAAAAAATTAACCCTAATCCTAATCCTAATCCTAATCCTAAGCCTAAGTCTAATCCTAATCCT
AAGCCTAACCCCCCTAACTAACCCCCTAACTAACCTAACTAACCTACCTAACTACCCCCCCCCCCATTCC
TACCTACCTACAAAAAAAACAGGAAAAAAGAAAAAAATTTTAGTTGCCAGAAAATATTTCTAGACAATCA
GACAGTCAACTTACAAAACACAGAACACAAAATCTCGGCTGGTTTTGGTGTTAAAATATATCAAAAAGTT
TTCAAGTAGCAATGAAAATTTTAAAAGGAGGGGGGAAATTTGAGGGGGGAAAGGGCTGCAGGAATTTCGA
GTTAGCCCTCCCACACATAACCAGAGGGCAGCAATTCACGAATCCCAACTGCCGTCGGCTGTCCATCACT
GTCCTTCACTATGGCTTTGATCCCAGGATGCAGATCGAGAAGCACCTGTCGGCACCGTCCGCAGGGGCTC
AAGATGCCCCTGTTCTCATTTCCGATCGCGACGATACAAGTCAGGTTGCCAGCTGCCGCAGCAGCAGCAG
TGCCCAGCACCACGAGTTCTGCACAAGGTCCCCCAGTAAAATGATATACATTGACACCAGTGAAGATGCG
GCCGTCGCTAGAGAGAGCTGCGCTGGCGACGCTGTAGTCTTCAGAGATGGGGATGCTGTTGATTGTAGCC
GTTGCTCTTTCAATGAGGGTGGATTCTTCTTGAGACAAAGGCTTGGCCATAGCTTATTTTATGGCAGCAA
CGAGACCTTACGTAAAGCAAAACTAAATAAGAGCGGAGACTGCAATGCAGAGTAAAAAAAAAAAAAACAT
GAATTTCAGAAGACCTTGCTGTGCCCGGGCTCTGAGAGCGGTCAGTTGCTCTCCTGCTCCGTACGCGGTC
TCTTTGCATCGCACGCAATCGTCACAGTGGTAACGCTAAGGGTTTTCGCAGCCACACAGTCGACATAAAT
CGAATACGGGCACTCCGGTAACGACGGCACGCTCAGGCCAACTCACGATCGGTTCGAGACGTCCGCCACA
CCTTGAGTCTGATATCCTAGATTTCTGTAATAACCTCCCCTGTAATATAAACTGGTGTGGTAATAGGGAT
ATGATTCTTTTAGAAGGTTATTCCGCTTGGATGGCCATTGAGTCGGCGTTCTTTCAGACTCGTTTTTTGT
AAAACATGGGACAACGTTAATGCAACTCCTCCGAATACATCTCCCTTTATTTAAAGAAAAAAATCCCACC
CTCTCTCTCTCCGAGAGCACAGTTGCTAGCAAGCGGACCTTAATTGTGGCGGATAACAATTAAATAATAG
GAATTGTGAGCGATAGCAATTAGCGTAGCAAATTGTGAGCGGATAACAATTGGAGCAAGAGCTCTAGCAT
GGAGAAACGAATTGTGAGCGGATAACAATTTACGGGTCAGAATTGTGAGCGGATAACAATTACGGACGGA
AAATTGTGAGCGATAACAATTGAAGAAGTAACTCTAGCAGGAAGGGACAATTGTGAGCGGATAACAATTA
AGCGATTCAAATTGTGAGCGGATAACAATTAAGGGTAGAAAATTGTGAGCGGATAGCAATTTGAACGAAC
ACTCTAGCACCGACTCGAAAATTGTGAGCGGATAACAATTAGAAAAGCCGAATTGTGAGCGGATAACAAT
TAGCTACTAAGAATTGGAGCGGATAACAATTGAACCAGGAACTCTAGCAAGCAAGCAATAATTGTGAGCG
GATAACAATTAGGAGAGAGAAATTGTGGCGGATAACAATTATAATAAAGAAATTGTGAGCGGATAACAAT
TAAAAAGAAAACTCTAGCAGCAAAAGGCAAATTGTGAGCGGATAACAATTCAGTCTACCAAATTGTGAGC
GGATAACAATTCGACGTCTAAAATTATGAGCGGATAACAATTGACACAGGAGCTCTAGCATGAAAGGAAA
ATTGTGAGCGGATAACAATTAGATCAAAGCAATTGTGAGCGGATAACAATACAAAGAAAAAAATTGTGAG
CGGATAACAATTAAGTAGGAAGCTCTAGCAGACCGGAAGAATTGTGAGCGGATAACAATTGTGTGAGAAA
AATTGTGAGCGGATAACAATTCGCTAAGGGCAATTGTGAGCGGATAACAATTAGTAATTGGACTCTAGCA
CATAGGACGAAATTGTGAGCGGATAACAATTGAAAGGTGCCAATTGTGAGCGGATAACAATTGGTACATT
GGAATTGTGAGCGGATAACAATTGAGACACATGCTCTAGCAACTAGAGACAAATTGTGAGCGGATAACAA
TTGAAAGAATTGTGAGCGGATAACTATTGGGTCGCGGAAATTGTGAACGGATAACAATTAATAGACAAGC
TCTAGCAGAGATAGGGGAATTGTGAGCGGATAACAATTCATAACCATAAATTGTGAGCGGATAACAATTC
CAGACGCCAAATTGTGAGCGGATAACAATCAGTAGTGACGCTCTAGCAAAAAAAATACAATTGTGAGCGG
ATAACAATTAGACAGGGGAAATTGTGAGCGGATACAATTAAAGGAAGGAAATTGTGAGCGGATAACAATT
CTCATAGCGGCTCTAGCATGTTAGCATTAATTGTGAGCGGATAACAATTACCGCGGGTTAATTGTGAGCG
GATAACAATTAGGCGAAGAGAATTGTGACGGATAACAATTATAAAAGGGACTCTAGCAGGCAGTAATAAA
TTGTGAGCGGATAACAATTCCTCCCATGAAATTGTGAGCGGATAACAATTCAGACCCGTAAATTGTGAGC
GGATAACAATTAAAGCGGGAACTCTAGCAGGGGGGATGAAATTGTGAGCGGATAACAATTAACGATGGAA
AATTGTGAGCGGATAACAATTAGGGGTGGGCAATTGTGAGCGGATCAATTTGAAGAGTAGCTCTAGCAAG
GTAAAGACAATTGTGAGCGGATAAAATTCAGGAAACTAAATTGTGATCGGATAACAATTGCATTAGGCTA
ATTGTGAGCGGATAACAATTGCCACAGTAACTCTAGCAAACGAGGCGGAATTGCGAGCGGTAACAATTGC
AAAGTCATCATTGTGAGCGGATAACAATTGAAAAACCCACTCTAGCAAGACGTCGATCATAAGCTTAACA
ATTAAGAC
